>Addgene plasmid #157616 | pD649-HAsp-mIslr2-Fc(DAPA)-AviTag-6xHis | addgene full sequence | sequence record 381382 | Addgene NGS Result
TTTCAATATTATTGAAGCATTTATCAGGGTTATTGTCTCATGAGCGGATACATATTTGAATGTATTTAGA
AAAATAAACAAATAGGGGTCAGTGTTACAACCAATTAACCAATTCTGAACATTATCGCGAGCCCATTTAT
ACCTGAATATGGCTCATAACACCCCTTGCTCATGACCAAAATCCCTTAACGTGAGTTACGCGCGCGTCGT
TCCACTGAGCGTCAGACCCCGTAGAAAAGATCAAAGGATCTTCTTGAGATCCTTTTTTTCTGCGCGTAAT
CTGCTGCTTGCAAACAAAAAAACCACCGCTACCAGCGGTGGTTTGTTTGCCGGATCAAGAGCTACCAACT
CTTTTTCCGAAGGTAACTGGCTTCAGCAGAGCGCAGATACCAAATACTGTTCTTCTAGTGTAGCCGTAGT
TAGCCCACCACTTCAAGAACTCTGTAGCACCGCCTACATACCTCGCTCTGCTAATCCTGTTACCAGTGGC
TGCTGCCAGTGGCGATAAGTCGTGTCTTACCGGGTTGGACTCAAGACGATAGTTACCGGATAAGGCGCAG
CGGTCGGGCTGAACGGGGGGTTCGTGCACACAGCCCAGCTTGGAGCGAACGACCTACACCGAACTGAGAT
ACCTACAGCGTGAGCTATGAGAAAGCGCCACGCTTCCCGAAGGGAGAAAGGCGGACAGGTATCCGGTAAG
CGGCAGGGTCGGAACAGGAGAGCGCACGAGGGAGCTTCCAGGGGGAAACGCCTGGTATCTTTATAGTCCT
GTCGGGTTTCGCCACCTCTGACTTGAGCGTCGATTTTTGTGATGCTCGTCAGGGGGGCGGAGCCTATGGA
AAAACGCCAGCAACGCGGCCTTTTTACGGTTCCTGGCCTTTTGCTGGCCTTTTGCTCACATGTTCTTTCC
TGCGTTATCCCCTGATTCTGTGGATAACCGTATTACCGCCTTTGAGTGAGCTGATACCGCTCGCCGCAGC
CGAACGACCGAGCGCAGCGAGTCAGTGAGCGAGGAAGCGGAAGGCGAGAGTAGGGAACTGCCAGGCATCA
AACTAAGCAGAAGGCCCCTGACGGATGGCCTTTTTGCGTTTCTACAAACTCTTTCTGTGTTGTAAAACGA
CGGCCAGTCTTAAGCTCGGGCCCCCTGGGCGGTTCTGATAACGAGTAATCGTTAATCCGCAAATAACGTA
AAAACCCGCTTCGGCGGGTTTTTTTATGGGGGGAGTTTAGGGAAAGAGCATTTGTCAGAATATTTAAGGG
CGCCTGTCACTTTGCTTGATATATGAGAATTATTTAACCTTATAAATGAGAAAAAAGCAACGCACTTTAA
ATAAGATACGTTGCTTTTTCGATTGATGAACACCTATAATTAAACTATTCATCTATTATTTATGATTTTT
TGTATATACAATATTTCTAGTTTGTTAAAGAGAATTAAGAAAATAAATCTCGAAAATAATAAAGGGAAAA
TCAGTTTTTGATATCAAAATTATACATGTCAACGATAATACAAAATATAATACAAACTATAAGATGTTAT
CAGTATTTATTATCATTTAGAATAAATTTTGTGTCGCCCTTAATTGTGAGCGGATAACAATTACGAGCTT
CATGCACAGTGGCGTTGACTCAATATTGGCCATTAGCCATATTATTCATTGGTTATATAGCATAAATCAA
TATTGGCTATTGGCCATTGCATACGTTGTATCTATATCATAATATGTACATTTATATTGGCTCATGTCCA
ATATGACCGCCATGTTGGCATTGATTATTGACTAGTTATTAATAGTAATCAATTACGGGGTCATTAGTTC
ATAGCCCATATATGGAGTTCCGCGTTACATAACTTACGGTAAATGGCCCGCCTGGCTGACCGCCCAACGA
CCCCCGCCCATTGACGTCAATAATGACGTATGTTCCCATAGTAACGCCAATAGGGACTTTCCATTGACGT
CAATGGGTGGAGTATTTACGGTAAACTGCCCACTTGGCAGTACATCAAGTGTATCATATGCCAAGTACGC
CCCCTATTGACGTCAATGACGGTAAATGGCCCGCCTGGCATTATGCCCAGTACATGACCTTATGGGACTT
TCCTACTTGGCAGTACATCTACGTATTAGTCATCGCTATTACCATGGTGATGCGGTTTTGGCAGTACATC
AATGGGCGTGGATAGCGGTTTGACTCACGGGGATTTCCAAGTCTCCACCCCATTGACGTCAATGGGAGTT
TGTTTTGGCACCAAAATCAACGGGACTTTCCAAAATGTCGTAACAACTCCGCCCCATTGACGCAAATGGG
CGGTAGGCGTGTACGGTGGGAGGTCTATATAAGCAGAGCTCGTTTAGTGAACCGTCAGATCGCCTGGAGA
CGCCATCCACGCTGTTTTGACCTCCATAGAAGACACCGGGACCGATCCAGCCTCCGCGGCCGGGAACGGT
GCATTGGAACGCGGATTCCCCGTGCCAAGAGTGACGTAAGTACCGCCTATAGAGTCTATAGGCCCACCCC
CTTGGCTTCGTTAGAACGCGGCTACAATTAATACATAACCTTATGTATCATACACATACGATTTAGGTGA
CACTATAGAATAACATCCACTTTGCCTTTCTCTCCACAGGTGTCCACTCCCAGGTCCAACTGCACCTCGG
TTCTATCGAAAACGCGCCTGCTAGCGCCACCATGAAGACCATCATTGCCCTGAGCTACATCTTCTGCCTG
GTGTTCGCTGCGGCCGCCGCGTGTCCCGAACCTTGTGCTTGCGTAGATAAATACGCGCACCAGTTCGCGG
ACTGTGCTTACAAGGAACTCCGCGAGGTTCCAGAAGGCCTTCCTGCCAACGTGACCACACTCAGTCTGTC
TGCTAACAAAATTACTGTGCTTCGACGAGGAGCATTTGTAAATGTAACTCAAGTAACATCCCTTTGGCTT
GCACACAGCGAAGTGAGGACGGTCGAAAGTGGTGCACTTGCCGTACTTTCACAATTGAAAAATCTCGATC
TGTCCCACAACTTGATTTCCAATTTTCCGTGGAGCGACTTGCGGAATTTGAGCGCGCTTCAGCTGCTGAA
GATGAATCACAATCGGCTGGGGTCCCTCCCACGAGACGCGCTTGGCGCCCTGCCCGACCTTAGGAGCCTT
CGGATCAATAATAATCGCCTCCGGACCCTGGAGCCCGGTACATTTGACGCACTCAGCGCGCTCTCTCACC
TTCAACTTTATCATAATCCCTTCCATTGCAGTTGTGGATTGGTGTGGTTGCAAGCCTGGGCTGCAAGTAC
ACGCGTCAGCTTGCCAGAGCCCGACAGTATCGCGTGCGCGAGTCCACCTGAGTTGCAAGGGGTACCGGTC
CACAGGTTGCCAGCGCTGCCATGTGCCCCGCCAAGCGTCCGACTCAGTGCTGAGCCACCACCTGAAGCGC
CGGGGACACCACTTCGCGCCGGACTCGCGTTCATGCTGCATTGTGTGGCCGAGGGCCATCCTACACCGAG
GTTGCAATGGCAGCTGCAGATCCCGGGGGGAACTGTAGTTCTCGTTCCTCCCGTTCTCTCCAAGGAGGAG
GATGGGGGCGACAAGGTCGAAGATGGGGAAGGCGACGGAGATGAGGACCTTCCGACCCAAACGGAGGCGC
CAACTCCAACGCCAGCACCGGCATGGCCCGCTCCGCCTGCCACGCCGCGCTTTTTGGCCCTTGCAAACGG
ATCCCTGTTGGTCCCTCTGCTCTCTGCAAAAGAGGCGGGGATTTACACCTGTAGGGCCCATAATGAGTTG
GGTACCAATTCTACCAGCCTCCGAGTGACAGTCGCAGCAGCCGGGCCCCCCAAACATGCTCCAGGGACCG
GCGAGGAGCCAGACGCACAAGTCCCTACATCTGAAAGGAAAGCTACAACAAAGGGTAGGTCTAACAGTGT
ACTTCCGTTCAAACCTGAGGGTAAGACAAAAGGGCAGGGGTTGGCGAGGGTTAGCGTACTGGGCGAAATT
GAAGCAGAGTTGGAAGAAACAGATGAAGGAGAACAAATGGAGGGGCAGATCCCAGCTGACCCCATGGGAG
AAAAACACTGTGGGCACGGAGATCCATCTCGGTATGTCAGTAATCATGCTTTCAACCAATCAAGCGACCT
CAAACCCCACGTTTTTGAACTCGGCGTAATCGCACTTGACGTGGCAGAGCGGGAAGCGAGAGTACAACTG
ACCCCACTTGCCGCCCGATGGGGACCAGGGCCCGATGGGGCCTCAGGCGCGAGAAGGCCAGGCAGACGAC
CTCTCCGGCTTCTCTACCTGTGTCCAGCGGGTGGTGGCACTGCAGTGCAGTGGAGTAGGGTGGAGGAGGG
TGTGAATGCTTATTGGTTTAGGGGCCTTCGCCCTGGTACTAATTACTCTGTCTGTTTGGCGCTTGCCGGA
GAGGCTTGTCATGTTCAGGTAGTATTTAGCACTAAAAAAGAACTCCCGAGTGGCGCGCCGGGCGGCGACA
AGACCCACACCTGCCCCCCCTGCCCAGCTCCAGAACTGCTGGGAGGGCCTTCCGTGTTCCTGTTCCCCCC
CAAGCCCAAGGACACCCTGATGATCAGCAGGACCCCCGAGGTGACCTGCGTGGTGGTGGCCGTGTCCCAC
GAGGACCCAGAGGTGAAGTTCAACTGGTACGTGGACGGCGTGGAGGTGCACAACGCCAAGACCAAGCCCA
GAGAGGAGCAGTACAACAGCACCTACAGGGTGGTGTCCGTGCTGACCGTGCTGCACCAGGACTGGCTGAA
CGGCAAAGAATACAAGTGCAAAGTCTCCAACAAGGCCCTGGCTGCCCCAATCGAAAAGACAATCAGCAAG
GCCAAGGGCCAGCCACGGGAGCCCCAGGTGTACACCCTGCCCCCCAGCCGGGAGGAGATGACCAAGAACC
AGGTGTCCCTGACCTGTCTGGTGAAGGGCTTCTACCCCAGCGATATCGCCGTGGAGTGGGAGAGCAACGG
CCAGCCCGAGAACAACTACAAGACCACCCCCCCAGTGCTGGACAGCGACGGCAGCTTCTTCCTGTACAGC
AAGCTGACCGTGGACAAGTCCAGGTGGCAGCAGGGCAACGTGTTCAGCTGCAGCGTGATGCACGAGGCCC
TGCACAACCACTACACCCAGAAGTCCCTGAGCCTGAGCCCCGGCGGCAGCGGTCTTAATGATATTTTCGA
GGCTCAGAAGATTGAGTGGCATGAACACCACCACCATCACCACTAAGGCCGGCCTGTAGTCACTGGCACA
ACGCGTTACCCGGTAAGCCAATCGGGTATACACGGTCGTCATACTGCAGACAGGGTTCTTCTACTTTGCA
AGATAGTCTTGAGTAGTAAAATAAATAGATAGAGAAAATCAGCCTCGACTGTGCCTTCTAGTTGCCAGCC
ATCTGTTGTTTGCCCCTCCCCCGTGCCTTCCTTGACCCTGGAAGGTGCCACTCCCACTGTCCTTTCCTAA
TAAAATGAGGAAATTGCATCACAACACTCAACCCTATCTCGGTCTATTCTTTTGATTTATAAGGGATTTT
GCCGATTTCGGCCTATTGGTTAAAAAATGAGCTGATTTAACAAAAATTTAACGCGAATTAATTCTGTGGA
ATGTGTGTCAGTTAGGGTGTGGAAAGTCCCCAGGCTCCCCAGCAGGCAGAAGTATGCAAAGCATGCATCT
CAATTAGTCAGCAACCAGGTGTGGAAAGTCCCCAGGCTCCCCAGCAGGCAGAAGTATGCAAAGCATGCAT
CTCAATTAGTCAGCAACCATAGTCCCGCCCCTAACTCCGCCCATCCCGCCCCTAACTCCGCCCAGTTCCG
CCCATTCTCCGCCCCATGGCTGACTAATTTTTTTTATTTATGCAGAGGCCGAGGCCGCCTCTGCCTCTGA
GCTATTCCAGAAGTAGTGAGGAGGCTTTTTTGGAGGCCTAGGCTTTTGCAAAAAGCTCCCGGGAGCTTGT
ATATCCATTTTCGGATCTGATCAGCACGTGTTGACAATTAATCATCGGCATAGTATATCGGCATAGTATA
ATACGACAAGGTGAGGAACTAAACCATGACCGAGTACAAGCCCACGGTGCGCCTCGCCACCCGCGACGAC
GTCCCCAGGGCCGTACGCACCCTCGCCGCCGCGTTCGCCGACTACCCCGCCACGCGCCACACCGTCGATC
CGGACCGCCACATCGAGCGGGTCACCGAGCTGCAAGAACTCTTCCTCACGCGCGTCGGGCTCGACATCGG
CAAGGTGTGGGTCGCGGACGACGGCGCCGCGGTGGCGGTCTGGACCACGCCGGAGAGCGTCGAAGCGGGG
GCGGTGTTCGCCGAGATCGGCCCGCGCATGGCCGAGTTGAGCGGTTCCCGGCTGGCCGCGCAGCAACAGA
TGGAAGGCCTCCTGGCGCCGCACCGGCCCAAGGAGCCCGCGTGGTTCCTGGCCACCGTCGGCGTCTCGCC
CGACCACCAGGGCAAGGGTCTGGGCAGCGCCGTCGTGCTCCCCGGAGTGGAGGCGGCCGAGCGCGCCGGG
GTGCCCGCCTTCCTGGAGACATCCGCGCCCCGCAACCTCCCCTTCTACGAGCGGCTCGGCTTCACCGTCA
CCGCCGACGTCGAGGTGCCCGAAGGACCGCGCACCTGGTGCATGACCCGCAAGCCCGGTGCCTGACACGT
GCTACGAGATTTCGATTCCACCGCCGCCTTCTATGAAAGGTTGGGCTTCGGAATCGTTTTCCGGGACGCC
GGCTGGATGATCCTCCAGCGCGGGGATCTCATGCTGGAGTTCTTCGCCCACCCCAACTTGTTTATTGCAG
CTTATAATGGTTACAAATAAAGCAATAGCATCACAAATTTCACAAATAAAGCATTTTTTTCACTGCATTC
TAGTTGTGGTTTGTCCAAACTCATCAATGTATCTTATCATGTCTGTATACCGTCGACCTCTAGCTAGAGC
TTGGCGTAATCATGGTCATTACCAATGCTTAATCAGTGAGGCACCTATCTCAGCGATCTGTCTATTTCGT
TCATCCATAGTTGCCTGACTCCCCGTCGTGTAGATAACTACGATACGGGAGGGCTTACCATCTGGCCCCA
GCGCTGCGATGATACCGCGAGAACCACGCTCACCGGCTCCGGATTTATCAGCAATAAACCAGCCAGCCGG
AAGGGCCGAGCGCAGAAGTGGTCCTGCAACTTTATCCGCCTCCATCCAGTCTATTAATTGTTGCCGGGAA
GCTAGAGTAAGTAGTTCGCCAGTTAATAGTTTGCGCAACGTTGTTGCCATCGCTACAGGCATCGTGGTGT
CACGCTCGTCGTTTGGTATGGCTTCATTCAGCTCCGGTTCCCAACGATCAAGGCGAGTTACATGATCCCC
CATGTTGTGCAAAAAAGCGGTTAGCTCCTTCGGTCCTCCGATCGTTGTCAGAAGTAAGTTGGCCGCAGTG
TTATCACTCATGGTTATGGCAGCACTGCATAATTCTCTTACTGTCATGCCATCCGTAAGATGCTTTTCTG
TGACTGGTGAGTACTCAACCAAGTCATTCTGAGAATAGTGTATGCGGCGACCGAGTTGCTCTTGCCCGGC
GTCAATACGGGATAATACCGCGCCACATAGCAGAACTTTAAAAGTGCTCATCATTGGAAAACGTTCTTCG
GGGCGAAAACTCTCAAGGATCTTACCGCTGTTGAGATCCAGTTCGATGTAACCCACTCGTGCACCCAACT
GATCTTCAGCATCTTTTACTTTCACCAGCGTTTCTGGGTGAGCAAAAACAGGAAGGCAAAATGCCGCAAA
AAAGGGAATAAGGGCGACACGGAAATGTTGAATACTCATATTCTTCCTT
Features (pLannotate 1.2.2; 21 found; start..end, strand, type, name):
    119..143     -  CDS            KanR (fragment): aminoglycoside phosphotransferase; aph(3')-Ia; confers resistance to kanamycin
    254..842     +  rep_origin     ori: high-copy-number ColE1/pMB1/pBR322/pUC origin of replication
   1067..1084    +  terminator     rrnB T2 terminator (fragment): transcription terminator T2 from the E. coli rrnB gene
   1109..1128    -  CDS            lacZα (fragment): LacZα fragment of β-galactosidase; lacZ fragment
   1584..1600    +  protein_bind   lac operator: The lac repressor binds to the lac operator to inhibit transcription in E. coli. This inhibition can be relieved by adding lactose or isopropyl-β-D-thiogalactopyranoside (IPTG). lac repressor encoded by lacI
   1843..2146    +  enhancer       CMV enhancer: human cytomegalovirus immediate early enhancer
   2147..2350    +  promoter       CMV promoter: human cytomegalovirus (CMV) immediate early promoter
   2486..2529    +  intron         CMV intron (fragment): modified intron A from human cytomegalovirus
   2581..2599    +  promoter       SP6 promoter: promoter for bacteriophage SP6 RNA polymerase
   2603..2640    +  CDS            IgH signal sequence (fragment): signal sequence from the mouse immunoglobulin heavy chain variable region
   2725..4461    +  CDS            Islr2 (fragment): ISLR2_MOUSE - Also known as Kiaa1465, Linx. Experimental evidence at protein level: Swiss-Prot protein existence level 1. Required for axon extension during neural development. From Mus musculus (Mouse).
   4477..5154    +  CDS            IGHG1 (fragment): IGHG1_HUMAN - Experimental evidence at protein level: Swiss-Prot protein existence level 1. Constant region of immunoglobulin heavy chains. Immunoglobulins, also known as antibodies, are membrane-bound or secreted glycoproteins produced by B lymphocytes. In the recognition phase of humoral immunity, the membrane-bound immunoglobulins serve as receptors which, upon binding of a specific antigen, trigger the clonal expansion and differentiation of B lymphocytes into immunoglobulins- secreting plasma cells. Secreted immunoglobulins mediate the effector phase of humoral immunity, which results in
   5369..5480    +  polyA_signal   bGH poly(A) signal: bovine growth hormone polyadenylation signal
   5481..5589    +  rep_origin     f1 ori (fragment): f1 bacteriophage origin of replication; arrow indicates direction of (+) strand synthesis
   5603..5932    +  promoter       SV40 promoter: SV40 enhancer and early promoter
   5980..6027    +  promoter       EM7 promoter: synthetic bacterial promoter&nbsp
   6046..6645    +  CDS            PuroR (fragment): puromycin N-acetyltransferase; pac from Streptomyces; confers resistance to puromycin
   6655..6780    +  CDS            ble (fragment): BLE_KLEPN - Experimental evidence at protein level: Swiss-Prot protein existence level 1. Binding protein with a strong affinity to the bleomycin family of antibiotics. Binds to CL990; an antimitotic-antibiotic compound. From Klebsiella pneumoniae.
   6775..6896    +  polyA_signal   SV40 poly(A) signal: SV40 polyadenylation signal
   6949..7809    -  CDS            AmpR: β-lactamase; bla; confers resistance to ampicillin, carbenicillin, and related antibiotics
   7812..89      -  promoter       AmpR promoter (fragment) (across the origin): bla
