[The description below was written by a language model from this plasmid's Addgene catalogue record and pLannotate feature annotations shown in this document.]
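Description:
pD649-HAsp-mIslr2-Fc(DAPA)-AviTag-6xHis is a mammalian expression plasmid built on the pD649 backbone for producing a secreted, Fc-fused form of the extracellular domain of mouse Islr2 (also called Linx), a cell-surface protein required for axon extension during neural development. It is propagated in E. coli as a high-copy plasmid through a ColE1/pUC-type origin and is selected with ampicillin via the β-lactamase gene. The annotation also finds an SV40 promoter/EM7 promoter cassette driving a puromycin N-acetyltransferase gene, followed by an SV40 poly(A) signal, which would permit puromycin selection of transfected mammalian cells. Short fragments of KanR, lacZα, ble and the f1 origin appear to be backbone remnants.

The expression unit begins with the CMV enhancer and immediate early promoter, followed by a fragment of CMV intron A and an SP6 promoter that could support in vitro transcription and serves as a sequencing primer site. The open reading frame starts with a signal sequence: the plasmid name indicates an HA-derived leader, while the automated annotation matches a fragment of an IgH signal sequence. It continues into the Islr2 ectodomain, cloned between two retained restriction sites. This is fused at its C terminus to a human IgG1 Fc region carrying the D265A and P329A (DAPA) substitutions, generally used to reduce Fc effector binding, and then to an AviTag for site-specific biotinylation by BirA and a 6xHis tag for metal-affinity purification; these two small tags are not annotated in the feature table. A bGH poly(A) signal terminates the transcript.

The plasmid belongs to a collection made for mapping protein-protein interactions among cell-surface proteins. The depositor notes that some plasmids in this collection may carry an IS4-like transposase insertion upstream of the CMV promoter; none is annotated here.
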