Addgene plasmid #157616: pD649-HAsp-mIslr2-Fc(DAPA)-AviTag-6xHis
Purpose: Mammalian expression of cell-surface protein extracellular domain fused to Fc(DAPA)-Avi-6xHis. Protein is secreted from cells.
Depositing lab: Chris Garcia. Depositing organization: Stanford University. Publication: A Human IgSF Cell-Surface Interactome Reveals a Complex Network of Protein-Protein Interactions. Wojtowicz WM, Vielmetter J, Fernandes RA, Siepe DH, Eastman CL, Chisholm GB, Cox S, Klock H, Anderson PW, Rue SM, Miller JJ, Glaser SM, Bragstad ML, Vance J, Lam AW, Lesley SA, Zinn K, Garcia KC. Cell. 2020 Aug 20;182(4):1027-1043.e17. doi: 10.1016/j.cell.2020.07.025. PubMed 32822567.
Backbone
  Vector backbone: pD649
  Backbone size w/o insert (bp): 6106
  Vector type: Mammalian Expression
Growth in bacteria
  Bacterial resistance: Ampicillin, 100 μg/mL
  Growth temperature: 37°C
  Growth strain: DH5alpha
  Copy number: High Copy
Gene/Insert
  Gene/Insert name: Islr2
  Species: M. musculus (mouse)
  Insert size (bp): 1713
  Mutation: Fc region of human IgG contains D265A and P329A mutations (DAPA)
  Entrez Gene: Islr2 (a.k.a. B930052A04Rik, Linx, Mbu-3, mKIAA1465)
  Promoter: CMV/SP6
  Tag / fusion protein: Fc(DAPA)-Avi-6xHis (C terminal on backbone)
  Cloning method: Restriction Enzyme; 5′ cloning site GCGGCCGC (not destroyed); 3′ cloning site GGCGCGCC (not destroyed)
  Sequencing primers: 5′ ATTTAGGTGACACTATAG; 3′ CACGTACCAGTTGAACTTCACC
Resource information
  A portion of this plasmid was derived from a plasmid made by: synthesis by IDT
Terms and licenses: Academic/Nonprofit Terms; Industry Terms: Not Available to Industry
Depositor comments: Some plasmids in this collection may have an IS4-like element ISVsa5 family transposase upstream of the CMV promoter.
How to cite: pD649-HAsp-mIslr2-Fc(DAPA)-AviTag-6xHis was a gift from Chris Garcia (Addgene plasmid # 157616 ; http://n2t.net/addgene:157616 ; RRID:Addgene_157616)
