>Addgene plasmid #157616 | pD649-HAsp-mIslr2-Fc(DAPA)-AviTag-6xHis | depositor partial sequence | sequence record 304342 | Islr2
GCGTGTCCCGAACCTTGTGCTTGCGTAGATAAATACGCGCACCAGTTCGCGGACTGTGCTTACAAGGAAC
TCCGCGAGGTTCCAGAAGGCCTTCCTGCCAACGTGACCACACTCAGTCTGTCTGCTAACAAAATTACTGT
GCTTCGACGAGGAGCATTTGTAAATGTAACTCAAGTAACATCCCTTTGGCTTGCACACAGCGAAGTGAGG
ACGGTCGAAAGTGGTGCACTTGCCGTACTTTCACAATTGAAAAATCTCGATCTGTCCCACAACTTGATTT
CCAATTTTCCGTGGAGCGACTTGCGGAATTTGAGCGCGCTTCAGCTGCTGAAGATGAATCACAATCGGCT
GGGGTCCCTCCCACGAGACGCGCTTGGCGCCCTGCCCGACCTTAGGAGCCTTCGGATCAATAATAATCGC
CTCCGGACCCTGGAGCCCGGTACATTTGACGCACTCAGCGCGCTCTCTCACCTTCAACTTTATCATAATC
CCTTCCATTGCAGTTGTGGATTGGTGTGGTTGCAAGCCTGGGCTGCAAGTACACGCGTCAGCTTGCCAGA
GCCCGACAGTATCGCGTGCGCGAGTCCACCTGAGTTGCAAGGGGTACCGGTCCACAGGTTGCCAGCGCTG
CCATGTGCCCCGCCAAGCGTCCGACTCAGTGCTGAGCCACCACCTGAAGCGCCGGGGACACCACTTCGCG
CCGGACTCGCGTTCATGCTGCATTGTGTGGCCGAGGGCCATCCTACACCGAGGTTGCAATGGCAGCTGCA
GATCCCGGGGGGAACTGTAGTTCTCGTTCCTCCCGTTCTCTCCAAGGAGGAGGATGGGGGCGACAAGGTC
GAAGATGGGGAAGGCGACGGAGATGAGGACCTTCCGACCCAAACGGAGGCGCCAACTCCAACGCCAGCAC
CGGCATGGCCCGCTCCGCCTGCCACGCCGCGCTTTTTGGCCCTTGCAAACGGATCCCTGTTGGTCCCTCT
GCTCTCTGCAAAAGAGGCGGGGATTTACACCTGTAGGGCCCATAATGAGTTGGGTACCAATTCTACCAGC
CTCCGAGTGACAGTCGCAGCAGCCGGGCCCCCCAAACATGCTCCAGGGACCGGCGAGGAGCCAGACGCAC
AAGTCCCTACATCTGAAAGGAAAGCTACAACAAAGGGTAGGTCTAACAGTGTACTTCCGTTCAAACCTGA
GGGTAAGACAAAAGGGCAGGGGTTGGCGAGGGTTAGCGTACTGGGCGAAATTGAAGCAGAGTTGGAAGAA
ACAGATGAAGGAGAACAAATGGAGGGGCAGATCCCAGCTGACCCCATGGGAGAAAAACACTGTGGGCACG
GAGATCCATCTCGGTATGTCAGTAATCATGCTTTCAACCAATCAAGCGACCTCAAACCCCACGTTTTTGA
ACTCGGCGTAATCGCACTTGACGTGGCAGAGCGGGAAGCGAGAGTACAACTGACCCCACTTGCCGCCCGA
TGGGGACCAGGGCCCGATGGGGCCTCAGGCGCGAGAAGGCCAGGCAGACGACCTCTCCGGCTTCTCTACC
TGTGTCCAGCGGGTGGTGGCACTGCAGTGCAGTGGAGTAGGGTGGAGGAGGGTGTGAATGCTTATTGGTT
TAGGGGCCTTCGCCCTGGTACTAATTACTCTGTCTGTTTGGCGCTTGCCGGAGAGGCTTGTCATGTTCAG
GTAGTATTTAGCACTAAAAAAGAACTCCCGAGT
